Addgene plasmid #91776: pHIV-H2B-eGFP
Purpose: Expresses H2B protein tagged with eGFP
Depositing lab: Maria Pia Cosma. Depositing organization: Centre for Genomic Regulation (CRG). Publication: Mesenchymal stem cells generate distinct functional hybrids in vitro via cell fusion or entosis. Sottile F, Aulicino F, Theka I, Cosma MP. Sci Rep. 2016 Nov 9;6:36863. doi: 10.1038/srep36863. PubMed 27827439.
Backbone
  Vector backbone: HIV-H2B-mRFP
  Backbone size w/o insert (bp): 8054
  Total vector size (bp): 8091
  Vector type: Mammalian Expression, Lentiviral
Growth in bacteria
  Bacterial resistance: Ampicillin, 100 μg/mL
  Growth temperature: 37°C
  Growth strain: NEB Stable
  Copy number: High Copy
Gene/Insert
  Gene/Insert name: Human Histone H2B / eGFP (alt name: HIST1H2BJ)
  Species: H. sapiens (human)
  Insert size (bp): 1135
  Entrez Gene: H2BC11 (a.k.a. H2B/r, H2BFR, H2BJ, HIST1H2BJ)
  Promoter: EF1a
  Tag / fusion protein: eGFP (C terminal on insert)
  Cloning method: Restriction Enzyme; 5′ cloning site EcoRI (not destroyed); 3′ cloning site ClaI (not destroyed)
  Sequencing primers: 5′ atcatgaattcgtttgtgaacgacattttcgagcg; 3′ atcgatGTCGCGGCCGCTTTACTTGTACA
Resource information
  A portion of this plasmid was derived from a plasmid made by: We used the H2B-GFP plasmid from Geoff Wahl (Addgene plasmid # 11680) as donor vector
Terms and licenses: Academic/Nonprofit Terms; Industry Terms: Not Available to Industry
Depositor comments: The HIV-H2BeGFP plasmid was cloned by replacing mRFP in HIV-H2B-mRFP (Bryan Welm & Zena Werb Addgene plasmid # 18982 ) with H2BeGFP from H2B-GFP plasmid (Geoff Wahl Addgene plasmid # 11680) to generate a bicistronic lentiviral vector.
How to cite: pHIV-H2B-eGFP was a gift from Maria Pia Cosma (Addgene plasmid # 91776 ; http://n2t.net/addgene:91776 ; RRID:Addgene_91776)
