[The description below was written by a language model from this plasmid's Addgene catalogue record and pLannotate feature annotations shown in this document.]
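Description:
pHIV-H2B-eGFP is an HIV-1-based lentiviral transfer vector of about 8.1 kb for expression of a fluorescently tagged histone in mammalian cells. It is propagated in E. coli through a high-copy ColE1/pUC-type origin and selected with ampicillin via the β-lactamase gene. The viral portion begins with a CMV enhancer/promoter placed upstream of a truncated 5' LTR, an arrangement that drives transcription of the vector genome in packaging cells. This is followed by the Ψ packaging signal with an adjoining gag fragment, the Rev response element for Rev-dependent nuclear export, and the cPPT/CTS element. A nef fragment and a second truncated LTR annotation close the proviral region. No WPRE is annotated.

The payload is human histone H2B (HIST1H2BJ/H2BC11) fused at its C terminus to EGFP. According to the depositor, this fusion was taken from an existing H2B-GFP plasmid and inserted between EcoRI and ClaI sites in place of the red reporter of the parental HIV-H2B-mRFP vector. The feature table places the constitutive EF-1α promoter upstream, followed by a short gap, an EMCV IRES, and then H2B-EGFP. The fusion is therefore translated from the IRES as the downstream cistron of what the depositor describes as a bicistronic design. No coding sequence is annotated between the promoter and the IRES, so the first position appears to be empty and may be available for a gene of interest, although the record does not say so. Because H2B incorporates into chromatin, the construct gives stable green nuclear labelling of transduced cells. The associated publication studied cell fusion and entosis in mesenchymal stem cell co-cultures.
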