Features (pLannotate 1.2.2; 19 found; start..end, strand, type, name):
     31..410     +  enhancer       CMV enhancer: human cytomegalovirus immediate early enhancer
    411..610     +  promoter       CMV promoter: human cytomegalovirus (CMV) immediate early promoter
    628..808     +  LTR            5' LTR (truncated): truncated 5' long terminal repeat (LTR) from HIV-1
    855..980     +  misc_feature   HIV-1 Ψ: packaging signal of human immunodeficiency virus type 1
    964..1302    +  CDS            HIV-1 gag (fragment): gag protein from human immunodeficiency virus 1; gag
   1477..1710    +  misc_feature   RRE: The Rev response element (RRE) of HIV-1 allows for Rev-dependent mRNA export from the nucleus to the cytoplasm.
   2087..2187    +  CDS            Rev (fragment): human immunodeficiency virus 1 (HIV-1) Rev protein; rev; enhances nuclear export of unspliced and incompletely spliced viral mRNAs
   2237..2354    +  misc_feature   cPPT/CTS: central polypurine tract and central termination sequence of HIV-1
   2417..3595    +  promoter       EF-1α promoter: strong constitutive promoter for human elongation factor EF-1α
   3641..4227    +  misc_feature   IRES2: internal ribosome entry site (IRES) of the encephalomyocarditis virus (EMCV)
   4234..4608    +  CDS            H2B: human histone H2B; HIST1H2BJ
   4627..5346    +  CDS            EGFP: the original enhanced GFP (Yang et al., 1996) mammalian codon-optimized
   5364..5383    +  misc_feature   MCS (fragment): pBluescript multiple cloning site
   5385..5885    +  CDS            nef (fragment): NEF_HV1LA - Experimental evidence at protein level: Swiss-Prot protein existence level 1. Extracellular Nef protein targets CD4(+) T-lymphocytes for apoptosis by interacting with CXCR4 surface receptors. From Human immunodeficiency virus type 1 group M subtype B (isolate Lai) (HIV-1).
   5892..6072    +  LTR            5' LTR (truncated): truncated 5' long terminal repeat (LTR) from HIV-1
   6134..6722    -  rep_origin     ori: high-copy-number ColE1/pMB1/pBR322/pUC origin of replication
   6893..7753    -  CDS            AmpR: β-lactamase; bla; confers resistance to ampicillin, carbenicillin, and related antibiotics
   7754..7858    -  promoter       AmpR promoter: bla
   7917..7969    -  misc_feature   bom (fragment): basis of mobility region from pBR322
>Addgene plasmid #91776 | pHIV-H2B-eGFP | addgene full sequence | sequence record 183638 | Addgene NGS Result
TTCGCGATGTACGGGCCAGATATACGCGTTGACATTGATTATTGACTAGTTATTAATAGTAATCAATTAC
GGGGTCATTAGTTCATAGCCCATATATGGAGTTCCGCGTTACATAACTTACGGTAAATGGCCCGCCTGGC
TGACCGCCCAACGACCCCCGCCCATTGACGTCAATAATGACGTATGTTCCCATAGTAACGCCAATAGGGA
CTTTCCATTGACGTCAATGGGTGGAGTATTTACGGTAAACTGCCCACTTGGCAGTACATCAAGTGTATCA
TATGCCAAGTACGCCCCCTATTGACGTCAATGACGGTAAATGGCCCGCCTGGCATTATGCCCAGTACATG
ACCTTATGGGACTTTCCTACTTGGCAGTACATCTACGTATTAGTCATCGCTATTACCATGGTGATGCGGT
TTTGGCAGTACATCAATGGGCGTGGATAGCGGTTTGACTCACGGGGATTTCCAAGTCTCCACCCCATTGA
CGTCAATGGGAGTTTGTTTTGGCACCAAAATCAACGGGACTTTCCAAAATGTCGTAACAACTCCGCCCCA
TTGACGCAAATGGGCGGTAGGCGTGTACGGTGGGAGGTCTATATAAGCAGCGCGTTTTGCCTGTACTGGG
TCTCTCTGGTTAGACCAGATCTGAGCCTGGGAGCTCTCTGGCTAACTAGGGAACCCACTGCTTAAGCCTC
AATAAAGCTTGCCTTGAGTGCTTCAAGTAGTGTGTGCCCGTCTGTTGTGTGACTCTGGTAACTAGAGATC
CCTCAGACCCTTTTAGTCAGTGTGGAAAATCTCTAGCAGTGGCGCCCGAACAGGGACTTGAAAGCGAAAG
GGAAACCAGAGGAGCTCTCTCGACGCAGGACTCGGCTTGCTGAAGCGCGCACGGCAAGAGGCGAGGGGCG
GCGACTGGTGAGTACGCCAAAAATTTTGACTAGCGGAGGCTAGAAGGAGAGAGATGGGTGCGAGAGCGTC
AGTATTAAGCGGGGGAGAATTAGATCGCGATGGGAAAAAATTCGGTTAAGGCCAGGGGGAAAGAAAAAAT
ATAAATTAAAACATATAGTATGGGCAAGCAGGGAGCTAGAACGATTCGCAGTTAATCCTGGCCTGTTAGA
AACATCAGAAGGCTGTAGACAAATACTGGGACAGCTACAACCATCCCTTCAGACAGGATCAGAAGAACTT
AGATCATTATATAATACAGTAGCAACCCTCTATTGTGTGCATCAAAGGATAGAGATAAAAGACACCAAGG
AAGCTTTAGACAAGATAGAGGAAGAGCAAAACAAAAGTAAGACCACCGCACAGCAAGCGGCCGGCCGCTG
ATCTTCAGACCTGGAGGAGGAGATATGAGGGACAATTGGAGAAGTGAATTATATAAATATAAAGTAGTAA
AAATTGAACCATTAGGAGTAGCACCCACCAAGGCAAAGAGAAGAGTGGTGCAGAGAGAAAAAAGAGCAGT
GGGAATAGGAGCTTTGTTCCTTGGGTTCTTGGGAGCAGCAGGAAGCACTATGGGCGCAGCGTCAATGACG
CTGACGGTACAGGCCAGACAATTATTGTCTGGTATAGTGCAGCAGCAGAACAATTTGCTGAGGGCTATTG
AGGCGCAACAGCATCTGTTGCAACTCACAGTCTGGGGCATCAAGCAGCTCCAGGCAAGAATCCTGGCTGT
GGAAAGATACCTAAAGGATCAACAGCTCCTGGGGATTTGGGGTTGCTCTGGAAAACTCATTTGCACCACT
GCTGTGCCTTGGAATGCTAGTTGGAGTAATAAATCTCTGGAACAGATTTGGAATCACACGACCTGGATGG
AGTGGGACAGAGAAATTAACAATTACACAAGCTTAATACACTCCTTAATTGAAGAATCGCAAAACCAGCA
AGAAAAGAATGAACAAGAATTATTGGAATTAGATAAATGGGCAAGTTTGTGGAATTGGTTTAACATAACA
AATTGGCTGTGGTATATAAAATTATTCATAATGATAGTAGGAGGCTTGGTAGGTTTAAGAATAGTTTTTG
CTGTACTTTCTATAGTGAATAGAGTTAGGCAGGGATATTCACCATTATCGTTTCAGACCCACCTCCCAAC
CCCGAGGGGACCCGACAGGCCCGAAGGAATAGAAGAAGAAGGTGGAGAGAGAGACAGAGACAGATCCATT
CGATTAGTGAACGGATCGGCACTGCGTGCGCCAATTCTGCAGACAAATGGCAGTATTCATCCACAATTTT
AAAAGAAAAGGGGGGATTGGGGGGTACAGTGCAGGGGAAAGAATAGTAGACATAATAGCAACAGACATAC
AAACTAAAGAATTACAAAAACAAATTACAAAAATTCAAAATTTTCGGGTTTATTACAGGGACAGCAGAGA
TCCAGTTTGGTTAGTACCGGGCCCGCTCTAGCGTGAGGCTCCGGTGCCCGTCAGTGGGCAGAGCGCACAT
CGCCCACAGTCCCCGAGAAGTTGGGGGGAGGGGTCGGCAATTGAACCGGTGCCTAGAGAAGGTGGCGCGG
GGTAAACTGGGAAAGTGATGTCGTGTACTGGCTCCGCCTTTTTCCCGAGGGTGGGGGAGAACCGTATATA
AGTGCAGTAGTCGCCGTGAACGTTCTTTTTCGCAACGGGTTTGCCGCCAGAACACAGGTAAGTGCCGTGT
GTGGTTCCCGCGGGCCTGGCCTCTTTACGGGTTATGGCCCTTGCGTGCCTTGAATTACTTCCACCTGGCT
GCAGTACGTGATTCTTGATCCCGAGCTTCGGGTTGGAAGTGGGTGGGAGAGTTCGAGGCCTTGCGCTTAA
GGAGCCCCTTCGCCTCGTGCTTGAGTTGAGGCCTGGCCTGGGCGCTGGGGCCGCCGCGTGCGAATCTGGT
GGCACCTTCGCGCCTGTCTCGCTGCTTTCGATAAGTCTCTAGCCATTTAAAATTTTTGATGACCTGCTGC
GACGCTTTTTTTCTGGCAAGATAGTCTTGTAAATGCGGGCCAAGATCTGCACACTGGTATTTCGGTTTTT
GGGGCCGCGGGCGGCGACGGGGCCCGTGCGTCCCAGCGCACATGTTCGGCGAGGCGGGGCCTGCGAGCGC
GGCCACCGAGAATCGGACGGGGGTAGTCTCAAGCTGGCCGGCCTGCTCTGGTGCCTGGCCTCGCGCCGCC
GTGTATCGCCCCGCCCTGGGCGGCAAGGCTGGCCCGGTCGGCACCAGTTGCGTGAGCGGAAAGATGGCCG
CTTCCCGGCCCTGCTGCAGGGAGCTCAAAATGGAGGACGCGGCGCTCGGGAGAGCGGGCGGGTGAGTCAC
CCACACAAAGGAAAAGGGCCTTTCCGTCCTCAGCCGTCGCTTCATGTGACTCCACGGAGTACCGGGCGCC
GTCCAGGCACCTCGATTAGTTCTCGAGCTTTTGGAGTACGTCGTCTTTAGGTTGGGGGGAGGGGTTTTAT
GCGATGGAGTTTCCCCACACTGAGTGGGTGGAGACTGAAGTTAGGCCAGCTTGGCACTTGATGTAATTCT
CCTTGGAATTTGCCCTTTTTGAGTTTGGATCTTGGTTCATTCTCAAGCCTCAGACAGTGGTTCAAAGTTT
TTTTCTTCCATTTCAGGTGTCGTGAGCGGCCGCTGAGTTAACTATTCTAGAGTACCCGGGCTAGGATCCG
CCCCTCTCCCTCCCCCCCCCCTAACGTTACTGGCCGAAGCCGCTTGGAATAAGGCCGGTGTGCGTTTGTC
TATATGTTATTTTCCACCATATTGCCGTCTTTTGGCAATGTGAGGGCCCGGAAACCTGGCCCTGTCTTCT
TGACGAGCATTCCTAGGGGTCTTTCCCCTCTCGCCAAAGGAATGCAAGGTCTGTTGAATGTCGTGAAGGA
AGCAGTTCCTCTGGAAGCTTCTTGAAGACAAACAACGTCTGTAGCGACCCTTTGCAGGCAGCGGAACCCC
CCACCTGGCGACAGGTGCCTCTGCGGCCAAAAGCCACGTGTATAAGATACACCTGCAAAGGCGGCACAAC
CCCAGTGCCACGTTGTGAGTTGGATAGTTGTGGAAAGAGTCAAATGGCTCTCCTCAAGCGTATTCAACAA
GGGGCTGAAGGATGCCCAGAAGGTACCCCATTGTATGGGATCTGATCTGGGGCCTCGGTACACATGCTTT
ACATGTGTTTAGTCGAGGTTAAAAAAACGTCTAGGCCCCCCGAACCACGGGGACGTGGTTTTCCTTTGAA
AAACACGATGATAATATGGCCACAACCATGTCACCAGAGCCAGCGAAGTCTGCTCCCGCCCCGAAAAAGG
GCTCCAAGAAGGCGGTGACTAAGGCGCAGAAGAAAGGCGGCAAGAAGCGCAAGCGCAGCCGCAAGGAGAG
CTATTCCATCTATGTGTACAAGGTTCTGAAGCAGGTCCACCCTGACACCGGCATTTCGTCCAAGGCCATG
GGCATCATGAATTCGTTTGTGAACGACATTTTCGAGCGCATCGCAGGTGAGGCTTCCCGCCTGGCGCATT
ACAACAAGCGCTCGACCATCACCTCCAGGGAGATCCAGACGGCCGTGCGCCTGCTGCTGCCTGGGGAGTT
GGCCAAGCACGCCGTGTCCGAGGGTACTAAGGCCATCACCAAGTACACCAGCGCTAAGGATCCACCGGTC
GCCACCATGGTGAGCAAGGGCGAGGAGCTGTTCACCGGGGTGGTGCCCATCCTGGTCGAGCTGGACGGCG
ACGTAAACGGCCACAAGTTCAGCGTGTCCGGCGAGGGCGAGGGCGATGCCACCTACGGCAAGCTGACCCT
GAAGTTCATCTGCACCACCGGCAAGCTGCCCGTGCCCTGGCCCACCCTCGTGACCACCCTGACCTACGGC
GTGCAGTGCTTCAGCCGCTACCCCGACCACATGAAGCAGCACGACTTCTTCAAGTCCGCCATGCCCGAAG
GCTACGTCCAGGAGCGCACCATCTTCTTCAAGGACGACGGCAACTACAAGACCCGCGCCGAGGTGAAGTT
CGAGGGCGACACCCTGGTGAACCGCATCGAGCTGAAGGGCATCGACTTCAAGGAGGACGGCAACATCCTG
GGGCACAAGCTGGAGTACAACTACAACAGCCACAACGTCTATATCATGGCCGACAAGCAGAAGAACGGCA
TCAAGGTGAACTTCAAGATCCGCCACAACATCGAGGACGGCAGCGTGCAGCTCGCCGACCACTACCAGCA
GAACACCCCCATCGGCGACGGCCCCGTGCTGCTGCCCGACAACCACTACCTGAGCACCCAGTCCGCCCTG
AGCAAAGACCCCAACGAGAAGCGCGATCACATGGTCCTGCTGGAGTTCGTGACCGCCGCCGGGATCACTC
TCGGCATGGACGAGCTGTACAAGTAAAGCGGCCGCGACATGACATCGATACCGTCGACCTCGATCGAGAC
CTAGAAAAACATGGAGCAATCACAAGTAGCAATACAGCAGCTACCAATGCTGATTGTGCCTGGCTAGAAG
CACAAGAGGAGGAGGAGGTGGGTTTTCCAGTCACACCTCAGGTACCTTTAAGACCAATGACTTACAAGGC
AGCTGTAGATCTTAGCCACTTTTTAAAAGAAAAGGGGGGACTGGAAGGGCTAATTCACTCCCAACGAAGA
CAAGATATCCTTGATCTGTGGATCTACCACACACAAGGCTACTTCCCTGATTGGCAGAACTACACACCAG
GGCCAGGGATCAGATATCCACTGACCTTTGGATGGTGCTACAAGCTAGTACCAGTTGAGCAAGAGAAGGT
AGAAGAAGCCAATGAAGGAGAGAACACCCGCTTGTTACACCCTGTGAGCCTGCATGGGATGGATGACCCG
GAGAGAGAAGTATTAGAGTGGAGGTTTGACAGCCGCCTAGCATTTCATCACATGGCCCGAGAGCTGCATC
CGGACTGTACTGGGTCTCTCTGGTTAGACCAGATCTGAGCCTGGGAGCTCTCTGGCTAACTAGGGAACCC
ACTGCTTAAGCCTCAATAAAGCTTGCCTTGAGTGCTTCAAGTAGTGTGTGCCCGTCTGTTGTGTGACTCT
GGTAACTAGAGATCCCTCAGACCCTTTTAGTCAGTGTGGAAAATCTCTAGCAGCATGTGAGCAAAAGGCC
AGCAAAAGGCCAGGAACCGTAAAAAGGCCGCGTTGCTGGCGTTTTTCCATAGGCTCCGCCCCCCTGACGA
GCATCACAAAAATCGACGCTCAAGTCAGAGGTGGCGAAACCCGACAGGACTATAAAGATACCAGGCGTTT
CCCCCTGGAAGCTCCCTCGTGCGCTCTCCTGTTCCGACCCTGCCGCTTACCGGATACCTGTCCGCCTTTC
TCCCTTCGGGAAGCGTGGCGCTTTCTCATAGCTCACGCTGTAGGTATCTCAGTTCGGTGTAGGTCGTTCG
CTCCAAGCTGGGCTGTGTGCACGAACCCCCCGTTCAGCCCGACCGCTGCGCCTTATCCGGTAACTATCGT
CTTGAGTCCAACCCGGTAAGACACGACTTATCGCCACTGGCAGCAGCCACTGGTAACAGGATTAGCAGAG
CGAGGTATGTAGGCGGTGCTACAGAGTTCTTGAAGTGGTGGCCTAACTACGGCTACACTAGAAGAACAGT
ATTTGGTATCTGCGCTCTGCTGAAGCCAGTTACCTTCGGAAAAAGAGTTGGTAGCTCTTGATCCGGCAAA
CAAACCACCGCTGGTAGCGGTGGTTTTTTTGTTTGCAAGCAGCAGATTACGCGCAGAAAAAAAGGATCTC
AAGAAGATCCTTTGATCTTTTCTACGGGGTCTGACGCTCAGTGGAACGAAAACTCACGTTAAGGGATTTT
GGTCATGAGATTATCAAAAAGGATCTTCACCTAGATCCTTTTAAATTAAAAATGAAGTTTTAAATCAATC
TAAAGTATATATGAGTAAACTTGGTCTGACAGTTACCAATGCTTAATCAGTGAGGCACCTATCTCAGCGA
TCTGTCTATTTCGTTCATCCATAGTTGCCTGACTCCCCGTCGTGTAGATAACTACGATACGGGAGGGCTT
ACCATCTGGCCCCAGTGCTGCAATGATACCGCGAGACCCACGCTCACCGGCTCCAGATTTATCAGCAATA
AACCAGCCAGCCGGAAGGGCCGAGCGCAGAAGTGGTCCTGCAACTTTATCCGCCTCCATCCAGTCTATTA
ATTGTTGCCGGGAAGCTAGAGTAAGTAGTTCGCCAGTTAATAGTTTGCGCAACGTTGTTGCCATTGCTAC
AGGCATCGTGGTGTCACGCTCGTCGTTTGGTATGGCTTCATTCAGCTCCGGTTCCCAACGATCAAGGCGA
GTTACATGATCCCCCATGTTGTGCAAAAAAGCGGTTAGCTCCTTCGGTCCTCCGATCGTTGTCAGAAGTA
AGTTGGCCGCAGTGTTATCACTCATGGTTATGGCAGCACTGCATAATTCTCTTACTGTCATGCCATCCGT
AAGATGCTTTTCTGTGACTGGTGAGTACTCAACCAAGTCATTCTGAGAATAGTGTATGCGGCGACCGAGT
TGCTCTTGCCCGGCGTCAATACGGGATAATACCGCGCCACATAGCAGAACTTTAAAAGTGCTCATCATTG
GAAAACGTTCTTCGGGGCGAAAACTCTCAAGGATCTTACCGCTGTTGAGATCCAGTTCGATGTAACCCAC
TCGTGCACCCAACTGATCTTCAGCATCTTTTACTTTCACCAGCGTTTCTGGGTGAGCAAAAACAGGAAGG
CAAAATGCCGCAAAAAAGGGAATAAGGGCGACACGGAAATGTTGAATACTCATACTCTTCCTTTTTCAAT
ATTATTGAAGCATTTATCAGGGTTATTGTCTCATGAGCGGATACATATTTGAATGTATTTAGAAAAATAA
ACAAATAGGGGTTCCGCGCACATTTCCCCGAAAAGTGCCACCTGACGTCGACGGATCGGGAGATCTCCCG
ATCCCCTATGGTGCACTCTCAGTACAATCTGCTCTGATGCCGCATAGTTAAGCCAGTATCTGCTCCCTGC
TTGTGTGTTGGAGGTCGCTGAGTAGTGCGCGAGCAAAATTTAAGCTACAACAAGGCAAGGCTTGACCGAC
AATTGCATGAAGAATCTGCTTAGGGTTAGGCGTTTTGCGCTGC
